Addgene plasmid #146892: pAc5.1-Dm7SL-RNA-short_M
Purpose: Insect Expression of Dm7SL-RNA-short
Depositing lab: Elisa Izaurralde. Depositing organization: Max Planck Institute for Developmental Biology. Publication: CUP promotes deadenylation and inhibits decapping of mRNA targets. Igreja C, Izaurralde E. Genes Dev. 2011 Sep 15;25(18):1955-67. doi: 10.1101/gad.17136311. PubMed 21937713.
Backbone
  Vector backbone: Unknown
  Vector type: Insect Expression
Growth in bacteria
  Bacterial resistance: Ampicillin, 100 μg/mL
  Growth temperature: 37°C
  Growth strain: DH5alpha
  Copy number: Low Copy
Gene/Insert
  Gene/Insert name: Dm7SL-RNA-short
  Species: D. melanogaster (fly)
  Entrez Gene: 7SLRNA:CR32864 (a.k.a. Dmel_CR32864, 7SL RNA, 7SLRNA, CR32864, Dmel\CR32864)
  Cloning method: Unknown
Terms and licenses: Academic/Nonprofit Terms; Industry Terms: Not Available to Industry
Depositor comments: coding region extracted from NCBI:NR_001992.1 Plasmids from this collection were made available to the research community and donated after the lab closed. Please note that the sequence provided by the depositing laboratory may be theoretical/predicted or based on Sanger sequencing results. There may be discrepancies between sequencing results obtained by Addgene and the depositor sequence. If an Addgene verified sequence is not available, please contact before placing your order to request that our lab fully sequence the plasmid.
How to cite: pAc5.1-Dm7SL-RNA-short_M was a gift from Elisa Izaurralde (Addgene plasmid # 146892 ; http://n2t.net/addgene:146892 ; RRID:Addgene_146892)
