[The description below was written by a language model from this plasmid's Addgene catalogue record and pLannotate feature annotations shown in this document.]
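Description:
pAc5.1-Dm7SL-RNA-short_M is an insect expression plasmid carrying a shortened version of the Drosophila melanogaster 7SL RNA, the noncoding RNA component of the signal recognition particle (gene 7SLRNA:CR32864). The catalogue lists the backbone as unknown, although the name points to the pAc5.1 family of vectors, which normally drive expression in Drosophila cultured cells from the actin 5C promoter. No such promoter is annotated in the feature table. The roughly 500 nt upstream of the insert carry no annotation, so the record does not establish which element drives transcription. According to the depositor, the insert was derived from an NCBI reference transcript, and the deposited 3.4 kb sequence may be theoretical rather than experimentally verified.

The annotated features comprise a roughly 300 nt segment matching the metazoan SRP RNA family. It is followed by a fragment of the SV40 polyadenylation signal, annotated on the opposite strand, and by a nonfunctional fragment of the tetracycline efflux gene, presumably a cloning remnant. Propagation in E. coli relies on a ColE1/pUC-type origin and on the β-lactamase gene with its own promoter, which gives ampicillin selection. This type of origin is generally regarded as high copy, yet the catalogue entry describes the plasmid as low copy. No selectable marker for insect cells is annotated, which is consistent with transient transfection.

The record states the purpose only as insect expression of the short 7SL RNA. The associated publication studies deadenylation and decapping of mRNA targets, but the record does not say what role this construct played in that work.
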