Features (pLannotate 1.2.2; 6 found; start..end, strand, type, name):
    508..805     +  ncRNA          Metazoa SRP: Accession: RF00017 - Metazoan signal recognition particle RNA
    900..1007    -  polyA_signal   SV40 poly(A) signal (fragment): SV40 polyadenylation signal
   1180..1651    +  CDS            TcR (fragment): tetracycline efflux protein; tet; confers resistance to tetracycline
   1695..2283    -  rep_origin     ori: high-copy-number ColE1/pMB1/pBR322/pUC origin of replication
   2454..3314    -  CDS            AmpR: β-lactamase; bla; confers resistance to ampicillin, carbenicillin, and related antibiotics
   3315..3419    -  promoter       AmpR promoter: bla
>Addgene plasmid #146892 | pAc5.1-Dm7SL-RNA-short_M | depositor full sequence | sequence record 289339 | Full Sequence
GACGTCTAACTTCCCCTTTGTGTTAGAATAAAGTTAGCTGTATCTAAAAATATGAATTACAAAAGTAACA
AAAAGGGACAATGACAGATAACACGTTGTATAAATGTCAGTGTGTACTGACCCTCGAAGATCAAAGAATG
AGGACCCTCGGTTTCCTCCTATTATCCCTCATTGGTGGGCGAGTACTGTACACGGCATATGTGCAGCCGA
TTCCTATGGTGCCTTGTATGGTAGCGAGTTGAGTGCTGGCTTATTTCATCAGTGTAACGCCCAGTTGATT
TGACACCCGTACATCAAAATAGGAGCTACAATAGTCATCACAAAGAGTGAACCGAACATTTCGGCCAGTA
GGTATTTTCCTTTGGGCAAATGCTTCTATCAACGGCAGTTGGCAACGCGGTCGCCGAGACTGCTTCGTGT
CGATGGAGTGGTGCGCCGATAAAGCAGTTCCCCCCAAACCGAATAGAAGTCGGAGGCGTGTGGCTGAGTT
TTAGACGAACGACTTTCGACTGGAAGGTTGGCAGCTTCTGTAATCACGCTTCTGTGAGGTCTGATTGTGG
GATGGCCTGAGGCTGGGATCTACTGCGTAGCGGACCAGCTCATGTTGACGGAACGTCCGCACTAAGCTTG
CCATCAATATGGGTGCCATGGAGGAGTCCGTGGCATTCAGGTTGGCTAAGGAGGGATGAACCGGGCCAGG
GGTGAAAACCAGCAGCCAAGAGTTCCCGTGGTAGGCAGTAGTGGGATAGCGTACCGGAGTGGACTGCCGT
TATCAGCCCAACCGATATGGTTGGACCACAATCTACTAAAGGTACCCGCTGATCACCAGTACCCTCGATA
AATGTCAAGCCTCGACTGTGCCTTCTAAGGCCTGAGCTCGCTGATCAGCCTCGATCGAGGATCCAGACAT
GATAAGATACATTGATGAGTTTGGACAAACCACAACTAGAATGCAGTGAAAAAAATGCTTTATTTGTGAA
ATTTGTGATGCTATTGCTTTATTTGTAGCTAGCGATATGGTTGGACCACAATCTTTTTTGATGCCGAAAA
CATAATTTGCATTTTTCTTTCTATTCTTTTTGCCTATAGCAAATGAATTGGGCTATTTTTTTTTAATTAT
TAAATCTTAAATAAAAAATCAATTTATAATTTCGTTATTGCCTTTCGAATCGACACTTCCGTCGACCGAT
GCCCTTGAGAGCCTTCAACCCAGTCAGCTCCTTCCGGTGGGCGCGGGGCATGACTATCGTCGCCGCACTT
ATGACTGTCTTCTTTATCATGCAACTCGTAGGACAGGTGCCGGCAGCGCTCTGGGTCATTTTCGGCGAGG
ACCGCTTTCGCTGGAGCGCGACGATGATCGGCCTGTCGCTTGCGGTATTCGGAATCTTGCACGCCCTCGC
TCAAGCCTTCGTCACTGGTCCCGCCACCAAACGTTTCGGCGAGAAGCAGGCCATTATCGCCGGCATGGCG
GCCGACGCGCTGGGCTACGTCTTGCTGGCGTTCGCGACGCGAGGCTGGATGGCCTTCCCCATTATGATTC
TTCTCGCTTCCGGCGGCATCGGGATGCCCGCGTTGCAGGCCATGCTGTCCAGGCAGGTAGATGACGACCA
TCAGGGACAGCTTCAAGGATCGCTCGCGGCTCTTACCAGCCAGCAAAAGGCCAGGAACCGTAAAAAGGCC
GCGTTGCTGGCGTTTTTCCATAGGCTCCGCCCCCCTGACGAGCATCACAAAAATCGACGCTCAAGTCAGA
GGTGGCGAAACCCGACAGGACTATAAAGATACCAGGCGTTTCCCCCTGGAAGCTCCCTCGTGCGCTCTCC
TGTTCCGACCCTGCCGCTTACCGGATACCTGTCCGCCTTTCTCCCTTCGGGAAGCGTGGCGCTTTCTCAA
TGCTCACGCTGTAGGTATCTCAGTTCGGTGTAGGTCGTTCGCTCCAAGCTGGGCTGTGTGCACGAACCCC
CCGTTCAGCCCGACCGCTGCGCCTTATCCGGTAACTATCGTCTTGAGTCCAACCCGGTAAGACACGACTT
ATCGCCACTGGCAGCAGCCACTGGTAACAGGATTAGCAGAGCGAGGTATGTAGGCGGTGCTACAGAGTTC
TTGAAGTGGTGGCCTAACTACGGCTACACTAGAAGGACAGTATTTGGTATCTGCGCTCTGCTGAAGCCAG
TTACCTTCGGAAAAAGAGTTGGTAGCTCTTGATCCGGCAAACAAACCACCGCTGGTAGCGGTGGTTTTTT
TGTTTGCAAGCAGCAGATTACGCGCAGAAAAAAAGGATCTCAAGAAGATCCTTTGATCTTTTCTACGGGG
TCTGACGCTCAGTGGAACGAAAACTCACGTTAAGGGATTTTGGTCATGAGATTATCAAAAAGGATCTTCA
CCTAGATCCTTTTAAATTAAAAATGAAGTTTTAAATCAATCTAAAGTATATATGAGTAAACTTGGTCTGA
CAGTTACCAATGCTTAATCAGTGAGGCACCTATCTCAGCGATCTGTCTATTTCGTTCATCCATAGTTGCC
TGACTCCCCGTCGTGTAGATAACTACGATACGGGAGGGCTTACCATCTGGCCCCAGTGCTGCAATGATAC
CGCGAGACCCACGCTCACCGGCTCCAGATTTATCAGCAATAAACCAGCCAGCCGGAAGGGCCGAGCGCAG
AAGTGGTCCTGCAACTTTATCCGCCTCCATCCAGTCTATTAATTGTTGCCGGGAAGCTAGAGTAAGTAGT
TCGCCAGTTAATAGTTTGCGCAACGTTGTTGCCATTGCTGCAGGCATCGTGGTGTCACGCTCGTCGTTTG
GTATGGCTTCATTCAGCTCCGGTTCCCAACGATCAAGGCGAGTTACATGATCCCCCATGTTGTGCAAAAA
AGCGGTTAGCTCCTTCGGTCCTCCGATCGTTGTCAGAAGTAAGTTGGCCGCAGTGTTATCACTCATGGTT
ATGGCAGCACTGCATAATTCTCTTACTGTCATGCCATCCGTAAGATGCTTTTCTGTGACTGGTGAGTACT
CAACCAAGTCATTCTGAGAATAGTGTATGCGGCGACCGAGTTGCTCTTGCCCGGCGTCAACACGGGATAA
TACCGCGCCACATAGCAGAACTTTAAAAGTGCTCATCATTGGAAAACGTTCTTCGGGGCGAAAACTCTCA
AGGATCTTACCGCTGTTGAGATCCAGTTCGATGTAACCCACTCGTGCACCCAACTGATCTTCAGCATCTT
TTACTTTCACCAGCGTTTCTGGGTGAGCAAAAACAGGAAGGCAAAATGCCGCAAAAAAGGGAATAAGGGC
GACACGGAAATGTTGAATACTCATACTCTTCCTTTTTCAATATTATTGAAGCATTTATCAGGGTTATTGT
CTCATGAGCGGATACATATTTGAATGTATTTAGAAAAATAAACAAATAGGGGTTCCGCGCACATTTCCCC
GAAAAGTGCCACCT
